Addgene plasmid #160913: pAGM9121_pFDH1
Purpose: Formate dehydrogenase (FDH1) promoter module for episomal P. pastoris promoter shuffling
Depositing lab: Sylvestre Marillonnet. Depositing organization: Leibniz Institute of Plant Biochemistry (IPB). Publication: Improving the Heterologous Production of Fungal Peroxygenases through an Episomal Pichia pastoris Promoter and Signal Peptide Shuffling System. Pullmann P, Weissenborn MJ. ACS Synth Biol. 2021 Jun 2. doi: 10.1021/acssynbio.0c00641. PubMed 34075757.
Backbone
  Vector backbone: pAGM9121
  Vector type: Synthetic Biology
Growth in bacteria
  Bacterial resistance: Spectinomycin, 50 μg/mL
  Growth temperature: 37°C
  Growth strain: DH5alpha
  Copy number: High Copy
Gene/Insert
  Gene/Insert name: formate dehydrogenase promoter (alt name: FDH1)
  Species: Pichia pastoris
  Cloning method: Restriction Enzyme; 5′ cloning site Unknown (unknown if destroyed)
Terms and licenses: Academic/Nonprofit Terms; Industry Terms: Not Available to Industry
Depositor comments: Please visit https://www.biorxiv.org/content/10.1101/2020.12.23.424034v1 for bioRxiv preprint.
How to cite: pAGM9121_pFDH1 was a gift from Sylvestre Marillonnet (Addgene plasmid # 160913 ; http://n2t.net/addgene:160913 ; RRID:Addgene_160913)
