[The description below was written by a language model from this plasmid's Addgene catalogue record and pLannotate feature annotations shown in this document.]
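Description:
pAGM9121_pFDH1 is a small (about 3.1 kb) synthetic-biology part plasmid that stores the promoter of the Pichia pastoris formate dehydrogenase gene (FDH1) as a reusable module. It is built on the pAGM9121 backbone, which is generally known as a modular-cloning (Golden Gate/MoClo-type) acceptor for basic parts. The record itself lists the cloning method only as restriction enzyme based, with the cloning sites unknown. The plasmid is maintained in E. coli at high copy through a ColE1/pUC-type origin of replication. Selection is with spectinomycin, conferred by the aadA aminoglycoside adenylyltransferase gene (annotated as SmR). The short upstream matches to a class 1 integron Pc promoter and to a gentamicin acetyltransferase fragment probably reflect the integron-derived origin of this resistance cassette rather than separate functional markers, and gentamicin resistance is not listed for the plasmid.

The automated feature table annotates only these backbone elements. The FDH1 promoter insert is not called as a feature, presumably lying in the unannotated portion of the sequence, so its exact boundaries and flanking sites cannot be given from the record. The plasmid carries no annotated yeast origin, yeast marker or coding sequence, which is consistent with a storage or donor vector rather than an expression construct. According to the stated purpose, it serves as one promoter module in an episomal P. pastoris promoter-shuffling system. In that system, alternative promoters, and in the associated work signal peptides, are combined with a gene of interest in episomal yeast plasmids to find combinations that improve heterologous protein production. The associated publication applied this to fungal peroxygenases.
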