Features (pLannotate 1.2.2; 4 found; start..end, strand, type, name):
     23..46      +  promoter       Pc promoter (fragment): intI1 (promoter lies within the coding sequence); class 1 integron promoter
    222..278     +  CDS            GmR (fragment): gentamycin acetyltransferase; aacC1; confers resistance to gentamycin
    289..1076    +  CDS            SmR (fragment): aminoglycoside adenylyltransferase (Murphy, 1985); aadA; confers resistance to spectinomycin and streptomycin
   1417..2005    +  rep_origin     ori: high-copy-number ColE1/pMB1/pBR322/pUC origin of replication
>Addgene plasmid #160913 | pAGM9121_pFDH1 | addgene full sequence | sequence record 316765 | Addgene NGS Result
GTGCCGAGGCACGAACCCAGTGGACATAAGCCTGTTCGGTTCGTAAGCTGTAATGCAAGTAGCGTATGCG
CTCACGCAACTGGTCCAGAACCTTGACCGAACGCAGCGGTGGTAACGGCGCAGTGGCGGTTTTCATGGCT
TGTTATGACTGTTTTTTTGGGGTACAGTCTATGCCTCGGGCATCCAAGCAGCAAGCGCGTTACGCCGTGG
GTCGATGTTTGATGTTATGGAGCAGCAACGATGTTACGCAGCAGGGCAGTCGCCCTAAAACAAAGTTAAA
CATCATGGGGGAAGCGGTGATCGCCGAAGTATCGACTCAACTATCAGAGGTAGTTGGCGTCATCGAGCGC
CATCTCGAACCGACGTTGCTGGCCGTACATTTGTACGGCTCCGCAGTGGATGGCGGCCTGAAGCCACACA
GCGATATTGATTTGCTGGTTACGGTGACCGTAAGGCTTGATGAAACAACGCGGCGAGCTTTGATCAACGA
CCTTTTGGAAACTTCGGCTTCCCCTGGAGAGAGCGAGATTCTCCGCGCTGTAGAAGTCACCATTGTTGTG
CACGACGACATCATTCCGTGGCGTTATCCAGCTAAGCGCGAACTGCAATTTGGAGAATGGCAGCGCAATG
ACATTCTTGCAGGTATCTTCGAGCCAGCCACGATCGACATTGATCTGGCTATCTTGCTGACAAAAGCAAG
AGAACATAGCGTTGCCTTGGTAGGTCCAGCGGCGGAGGAACTCTTTGATCCGGTTCCTGAACAGGATCTA
TTTGAGGCGCTAAATGAAACCTTAACGCTATGGAACTCGCCGCCCGACTGGGCTGGCGATGAGCGAAATG
TAGTGCTTACGTTGTCCCGCATTTGGTACAGCGCAGTAACCGGCAAAATCGCGCCGAAGGATGTCGCTGC
CGACTGGGCAATGGAGCGCCTGCCGGCCCAGTATCAGCCCGTCATACTTGAAGCTAGACAGGCTTATCTT
GGACAAGAAGAAGATCGCTTGGCCTCGCGCGCAGATCAGTTGGAAGAATTTGTCCATTACGTGAAAGGCG
AGATCACCAAGGTAGTCGGCAAATAATGTCTAGCTAGAAATTCGTTCAAGCCGACGCCGCTTCGCGGCGC
GGCTTAACTCAAGCGTTAGATGCACTAAGCACATAATTGCTCACAGCCAAACTATCAGGTCAAGTCTGCT
TTTATTATTTTTAAGCGTGCATAATAAGCCCTACACAAATTGGGAGATATATCATGCTGTCAGACCAAGT
TTACTCATATATACTTTAGATTGATTTAAAACTTCATTTTTAATTTAAAAGGATCTAGGTGAAGATCCTT
TTTGATAATCTCATGACCAAAATCCCTTAACGTGAGTTTTCGTTCCACTGAGCGTCAGACCCCGTAGAAA
AGATCAAAGGATCTTCTTGAGATCCTTTTTTTCTGCGCGTAATCTGCTGCTTGCAAACAAAAAAACCACC
GCTACCAGCGGTGGTTTGTTTGCCGGATCAAGAGCTACCAACTCTTTTTCCGAAGGTAACTGGCTTCAGC
AGAGCGCAGATACCAAATACTGTTCTTCTAGTGTAGCCGTAGTTAGGCCACCACTTCAAGAACTCTGTAG
CACCGCCTACATACCTCGCTCTGCTAATCCTGTTACCAGTGGCTGCTGCCAGTGGCGATAAGTCGTGTCT
TACCGGGTTGGACTCAAGACGATAGTTACCGGATAAGGCGCAGCGGTCGGGCTGAACGGGGGGTTCGTGC
ACACAGCCCAGCTTGGAGCGAACGACCTACACCGAACTGAGATACCTACAGCGTGAGCTATGAGAAAGCG
CCACGCTTCCCGAAGGGAGAAAGGCGGACAGGTATCCGGTAAGCGGCAGGGTCGGAACAGGAGAGCGCAC
GAGGGAGCTTCCAGGGGGAAACGCCTGGTATCTTTATAGTCCTGTCGGGTTTCGCCACCTCTGACTTGAG
CGTCGATTTTTGTGATGCTCGTCAGGGGGGCGGAGCCTATGGAAAAACGCCAGCAACGCGGCCTTTTTAC
GGTTCCTGCACTCTGTGGTCTCAAACGAAATGGCAGAAGGATCAGCCTGGACGAAGCAACCAGTTCCAAC
TGCTAAGTAAAGAAGATGCTAGACGAAGGAGACTTCAGAGGTGAAAAGTTTGCAAGAAGAGAGCTGCGGG
AAATAAATTTTCAATTTAAGGACTTGAGTGCGTCCATATTCGTGTACGTGTCCAACTGTTTTCCATTACC
TAAGAAAAACATAAAGATTAAAAAGATAAACCCAATCGGGAAACTTTAGCGTGCCGTTTCGGATTCCGAA
AAACTTTTGGAGCGCCAGATGACTATGGAAAGAGGAGTGTACCAAAATGGCAAGTCGGGGGCTACTCACC
GGATAGCCAATACATTCTCTAGGAACCAGGGATGAATCCAGGTTTTTGTTGTCACGGTAGGTCAAGCATT
CACTTCTTAGGAATATCTCGTTGAAAGCTACTTGAAATCCCATTGGGTGCGGAACCAGCTTCTAATTAAA
TAGTTCGATGATGTTCTCTAAGTGGGACTCTACGGCTCAAACTTCTACACAGCATCATCTTAGTAGTCCC
TTCCCAAAACACCATTCTAGGTTTCGGAACGTAACGAAACAATGTTCCTCTCTTCACATTGGGCCGTTAC
TCTAGCCTTCCGAAGAACCAATAAAAGGGACCGGCTGAAACGGGTGTGGAAACTCCTGTCCAGTTTATGG
CAAAGGCTACAGAAATCCCAATCTTGTCGGGATGTTGCTCCTCCCAAACGCCATATTGTACTGCAGTTGG
TGCGCATTTTAGGGAAAATTTACCCCAGATGTCCTGATTTTCGAGGGCTACCCCCAACTCCCTGTGCTTA
TACTTAGTCTAATTCTATTCAGTGTGCTGACCTACACGTAATGATGTCGTAACCCAGTTAAATGGCCGAA
AAACTATTTAAGTAAGTTTATTTCTCCTCCAGATGAGACTCTCCTTCTTTTCTCCGCTAGTTATCAAACT
ATAAACCTATTTTACCTCAAATACCTCCAACATCACCCACTTAAACATCATACAAAATGCGAGACCACGA
A
